>Addgene plasmid #42106 | pLuc-CDS-m640-1+2 | depositor full sequence | sequence record 56840 | pLuc-CDS-m640-1+2 sequence 6940 bps
AGATCTGCGCAGCACCATGGCCTGAAATAACCTCTGAAAGAGGAACTTGGTTAGGTACCTTCTGAGGCGG
AAAGAACCAGCTGTGGAATGTGTGTCAGTTAGGGTGTGGAAAGTCCCCAGGCTCCCCAGCAGGCAGAAGT
ATGCAAAGCATGCATCTCAATTAGTCAGCAACCAGGTGTGGAAAGTCCCCAGGCTCCCCAGCAGGCAGAA
GTATGCAAAGCATGCATCTCAATTAGTCAGCAACCATAGTCCCGCCCCTAACTCCGCCCATCCCGCCCCT
AACTCCGCCCAGTTCCGCCCATTCTCCGCCCCATGGCTGACTAATTTTTTTTATTTATGCAGAGGCCGAG
GCCGCCTCGGCCTCTGAGCTATTCCAGAAGTAGTGAGGAGGCTTTTTTGGAGGCCTAGGCTTTTGCAAAA
AGCTTGATTCTTCTGACACAACAGTCTCGAACTTAAGCTGCAGAAGTTGGTCGTGAGGCACTGGGCAGGT
AAGTATCAAGGTTACAAGACAGGTTTAAGGAGACCAATAGAAACTGGGCTTGTCGAGACAGAGAAGACTC
TTGCGTTTCTGATAGGCACCTATTGGTCTTACTGACATCCACTTTGCCTTTCTCTCCACAGGTGTCCACT
CCCAGTTCAATTACAGCTCTTAAGGCTAGAGTACTTAATACGACTCACTATAGGCTAGCCACCATGGCTT
CCAAGGTGTACGACCCCGAGCAACGCAAACGCATGATCACTGGGCCTCAGTGGTGGGCTCGCTGCAAGCA
AATGAACGTGCTGGACTCCTTCATCAACTACTATGATTCCGAGAAGCACGCCGAGAACGCCGTGATTTTT
CTGCATGGTAACGCTGCCTCCAGCTACCTGTGGAGGCACGTCGTGCCTCACATCGAGCCCGTGGCTAGAT
GCATCATCCCTGATCTGATCGGAATGGGTAAGTCCGGCAAGAGCGGGAATGGCTCATATCGCCTCCTGGA
TCACTACAAGTACCTCACCGCTTGGTTCGAGCTGCTGAACCTTCCAAAGAAAATCATCTTTGTGGGCCAC
GACTGGGGGGCTTGTCTGGCCTTTCACTACTCCTACGAGCACCAAGACAAGATCAAGGCCATCGTCCATG
CTGAGAGTGTCGTGGACGTGATCGAGTCCTGGGACGAGTGGCCTGACATCGAGGAGGATATCGCCCTGAT
CAAGAGCGAAGAGGGCGAGAAAATGGTGCTTGAGAATAACTTCTTCGTCGAGACCATGCTCCCAAGCAAG
ATCATGCGGAAACTGGAGCCTGAGGAGTTCGCTGCCTACCTGGAGCCATTCAAGGAGAAGGGCGAGGTTA
GACGGCCTACCCTCTCCTGGCCTCGCGAGATCCCTCTCGTTAAGGGAGGCAAGCCCGACGTCGTCCAGAT
TGTCCGCAACTACAACGCCTACCTTCGGGCCAGCGACGATCTGCCTAAGATGTTCATCGAGTCCGACCCT
GGGTTCTTTTCCAACGCTATTGTCGAGGGAGCTAAGAAGTTCCCTAACACCGAGTTCGTGAAGGTGAAGG
GCCTCCACTTCAGCCAGGAGGACGCTCCAGATGAAATGGGTAAGTACATCAAGAGCTTCGTGGAGCGCGT
GCTGAAGAACGAGCAGTCTAGGCGATCGCTCGAGCCCGGGAATTCGGTCGACATGAAGCAGCCGATCATG
GCGGATGGCCCCAGGTGTAAGCGCAGAAAGCAGGCGAACCCGCGGCGCAATAACGTTACAAATTATAATA
CTGTGGTAGAAACAAATTCAGATTCAGATGATGAAGACAAACTGCATATTGTGGAAGAAGAAAGTGTTAC
AGATGCAGCTGACTGTGAAGGTGTACCAGAGGATGACCTGCCAACAGACCAGACAGTGTTACCAGGGAGG
AGCAGTGAAAGAGAAGGGAATGCTAAGAACTGCTGGGAGGATGACAGAAAGGAAGGGCAAGAAATCCTGG
GGCCTGAAGCTCAGGCAGATGAAGCAGGATGTACAGTAAAAGATGATGAATGCGAGTCAGATGCAGAAAA
TGAGCAAAACCATGATCCTAATGTTGAAGAGTTTCTACAACAACAAGACACTGCTGTCATTTTTCCTGAG
GCACCTGAAGAGGACCAGAGGCAGGGCACACCAGAAGCCAGTGGTCATGATGAAAATGGAACACCAGATG
CATTTTCACAATTACTCACCTGTCCATATTGTGATAGAGGCTATAAACGCTTTACCTCTCTGAAAGAACA
CATTAAATATCGTCATGAAAAGAATGAAGATAACTTTAGTTGCTCCCTGTGCAGTTACACCTTTGCATAC
AGAACCCAACTTGAACGTCACATGACATCACATAAATCAGGAAGAGATCAAAGACATGTGACGCAGTCTG
GGTGTAATCGTAAATTCAAATGCACTGAGTGTGGAAAAGCTTTCAAATACAAACATCACCTTAAAGAACA
TCTGAGAATTCACAGTGGAGAGAAGCCATATGAATGCCCAAACTGCAAGAAACGCTTTTCCCATTCTGGC
TCCTATAGCTCACACATAAGCAGTAAGAAATGTATCAGCTTGATACCTGTGAATGGGCGACCAAGAACAG
GACTCAAGACATCTCAGTGTTCTTCACCGTCTCTTTCAGCATCACCAGGCAGTCCCACACGACCACAGAT
ACGGCAAAAGATAGAGAATAAACCCCTTCAAGAACAACTTTCTGTTAACCAAATTAAAACTGAACCTGTG
GATTATGAATTCAAACCCATAGTGGTTGCTTCAGGAATCAACTGTTCAACCCCTTTACAAAATGGGGTTT
TCACTGGTGGTGGCCCATTACAGGCAACCAGTTCTCCTCAGGGCATGGTGCAAGCTGTTGTTCTGCCAAC
AGTTGGTTTGGTGTCTCCCATAAGTATCAATTTAAGTGATATTCAGAATGTACTTAAAGTGGCGGTAGAT
GGTAATGTAATAAGGCAAGTGTTGGAGAATAATCAAGCCAATCTTGCATCCAAAGAACAAGAAACAATCA
ATGCTTCACCCATACAACAAGGTGGCCATTCTGTTATTTCAGCCATCAGTCTTCCTTTGGTTGATCAAGA
TGGAACAACCAAAATTATCATCAACTACAGTCTTGAGCAGCCTAGCCAACTTCAAGTTGTTCCTCAAAAT
TTAAAAAAAGAAAATCCAGTCGCTACAAACAGTTGTAAAAGTGAAAAGTTACCAGAAGATCTTACTGTTA
AGTCTGAGAAGGACAAAAGCTTTGAAGGGGGGGTTAACGACTCAACATGTCTTCTGTGTGATGATTGTCC
AGGAGATATTAATGCACTTCCAGAATTAAAGCACTATGACCTAAAGCAGCCTACTCAGCCTCCTCCACTC
CCTGCAGCAGAAGCTGAGAAGCCTGAGTCCTCTGTTTCATCAGCTACTGGAGATGGCAATTTGTCTCCTA
GTCAGCCACCTTTAAAGAACCTCTTGTCTCTCCTAAAAGCATATTATGCTTTGAATGCACAACCAAGTGC
AGAAGAGCTCTCAAAAATTGCTGATTCAGTAAACCTACCACTGGATGTAGTAAAAAAGTGGTTTGAAAAG
ATGCAAGCTGGACAGATTTCAGTGCAGTCTTCTGAACCATCTTCTCCTGAACCAGGCAAAGTAAATATCC
CTGCCAAGAACAATGATCAGCCTCAATCTGCAAATGCAAATGAACCCCAGGACAGCACAGTAAATCTACA
AAGTCCTTTGAAGATGACTAACTCCCCAGTTTTACCAGTGGGATCAACCACCAATGGTTCCAGAAGTAGT
ACACCATCCCCATCACCTCTAAACCTTTCCTCATCCAGAAATACACAGGGTTACTTGTACACAGCTGAGG
GTGCACAAGAAGAGCCACAAGTAGAACCTCTTGATCTTTCACTACCAAAGCAACAGGGAGAATTATTAGA
AAGGTCAACTATCACTAGTGTTTACCAGAACAGTGTTTATTCTGTCCAGGAAGAACCCTTGAACTTGTCT
TGCGCAAAAAAGGAGCCACAAAAGGACAGTTGTGTTACAGACTCAGAACCAGTTGTAAATGTAATCCCAC
CAAGTGCCAACCCCATAAATATCGCTATACCTACAGTCACTGCCCAGTTACCCACAATCGTGGCCATTGC
TGACCAGAACAGTGTTCCATGCTTAAGAGCGCTAGCTGCCAATAAGCAAACGATTCTGATTCCCCAGGTG
GCATACACCTACTCAACTACGGTCAGCCCTGCAGTCCAAGAACCACCCTTGAAAGTGATCCAGCCAAATG
GAAATCAGGATGAAAGACAAGATACTAGCTCAGAAGGAGTATCAAATGTAGAGGATCAGAATGACTCTGA
TTCTACACCGCCCAAAAAGAAAATGCGGAAGACAGAAAATGGAATGTATGCTTGTGATTTGTGTGACAAG
ATATTCCAAAAGAGTAGTTCATTATTGAGACATAAATATGAACACACAGGTAAAAGACCTCATGAGTGTG
GAATCTGTAAAAAGGCATTTAAACACAAACATCATTTGATTGAACACATGCGATTACATTCTGGAGAAAA
GCCCTATCAATGTGACAAATGTGGAAAGCGCTTCTCACACTCTGGGTCTTATTCTCAACACATGAATCAT
CGCTACTCCTACTGTAAGAGAGAAGCGGAAGAACGTGACAGCACAGAGCAGGAAGAGGCAGGGCCTGAAA
TCCTCTCGAATGAGCACGTGGGTGCCAGGGCGTCTCCCTCACAGGGCGACTCGGACGAGAGAGAGAGTTT
GACAAGGGAAGAGGATGAAGACAGTGAAAAAGAGGAAGAGGAGGAGGATAAAGAGATGGAAGAATTGCAG
GAAGAAAAAGAATGTGAAAAACCACAAGGGGATGAGGAAGAGGAGGAGGAGGAGGAAGAAGTGGAAGAAG
AAGAGGTAGAAGAGGCAGAGAATGAGGGAGAAGAAGCAAAAACTGAAGGTCTGATGAAGGATGACAGGGC
TGAAAGTCAAGCAAGCAGCTTAGGACAAAAAGTAGGCGAGAGTAGTGAGCAAGTGTCTGAAGAAAAGACA
AATGAAGCCTAAGCGGCCGCTGGCCGCAATAAAATATCTTTATTTTCATTACATCTGTGTGTTGGTTTTT
TGTGTGAGGATCCAGGTGGCACTTTTCGGGGAAATGTGCGCGGAACCCCTATTTGTTTATTTTTCTAAAT
ACATTCAAATATGTATCCGCTCATGAGACAATAACCCTGATAAATGCTTCAATAATATTGAAAAAGGAAG
AGTATGAGTATTCAACATTTCCGTGTCGCCCTTATTCCCTTTTTTGCGGCATTTTGCCTTCCTGTTTTTG
CTCACCCAGAAACGCTGGTGAAAGTAAAAGATGCTGAAGATCAGTTGGGTGCACGAGTGGGTTACATCGA
ACTGGATCTCAACAGCGGTAAGATCCTTGAGAGTTTTCGCCCCGAAGAACGTTTTCCAATGATGAGCACT
TTTAAAGTTCTGCTATGTGGCGCGGTATTATCCCGTATTGACGCCGGGCAAGAGCAACTCGGTCGCCGCA
TACACTATTCTCAGAATGACTTGGTTGAGTACTCACCAGTCACAGAAAAGCATCTTACGGATGGCATGAC
AGTAAGAGAATTATGCAGTGCTGCCATAACCATGAGTGATAACACTGCGGCCAACTTACTTCTGACAACG
ATCGGAGGACCGAAGGAGCTAACCGCTTTTTTGCACAACATGGGGGATCATGTAACTCGCCTTGATCGTT
GGGAACCGGAGCTGAATGAAGCCATACCAAACGACGAGCGTGACACCACGATGCCTGTAGCAATGGCAAC
AACGTTGCGCAAACTATTAACTGGCGAACTACTTACTCTAGCTTCCCGGCAACAATTAATAGACTGGATG
GAGGCGGATAAAGTTGCAGGACCACTTCTGCGCTCGGCCCTTCCGGCTGGCTGGTTTATTGCTGATAAAT
CTGGAGCCGGTGAGCGTGGGTCTCGCGGTATCATTGCAGCACTGGGGCCAGATGGTAAGCCCTCCCGTAT
CGTAGTTATCTACACGACGGGGAGTCAGGCAACTATGGATGAACGAAATAGACAGATCGCTGAGATAGGT
GCCTCACTGATTAAGCATTGGTAACTGTCAGACCAAGTTTACTCATATATACTTTAGATTGATTTAAAAC
TTCATTTTTAATTTAAAAGGATCTAGGTGAAGATCCTTTTTGATAATCTCATGACCAAAATCCCTTAACG
TGAGTTTTCGTTCCACTGAGCGTCAGACCCCGTAGAAAAGATCAAAGGATCTTCTTGAGATCCTTTTTTT
CTGCGCGTAATCTGCTGCTTGCAAACAAAAAAACCACCGCTACCAGCGGTGGTTTGTTTGCCGGATCAAG
AGCTACCAACTCTTTTTCCGAAGGTAACTGGCTTCAGCAGAGCGCAGATACCAAATACTGTTCTTCTAGT
GTAGCCGTAGTTAGGCCACCACTTCAAGAACTCTGTAGCACCGCCTACATACCTCGCTCTGCTAATCCTG
TTACCAGTGGCTGCTGCCAGTGGCGATAAGTCGTGTCTTACCGGGTTGGACTCAAGACGATAGTTACCGG
ATAAGGCGCAGCGGTCGGGCTGAACGGGGGGTTCGTGCACACAGCCCAGCTTGGAGCGAACGACCTACAC
CGAACTGAGATACCTACAGCGTGAGCTATGAGAAAGCGCCACGCTTCCCGAAGGGAGAAAGGCGGACAGG
TATCCGGTAAGCGGCAGGGTCGGAACAGGAGAGCGCACGAGGGAGCTTCCAGGGGGAAACGCCTGGTATC
TTTATAGTCCTGTCGGGTTTCGCCACCTCTGACTTGAGCGTCGATTTTTGTGATGCTCGTCAGGGGGGCG
GAGCCTATGGAAAAACGCCAGCAACGCGGCCTTTTTACGGTTCCTGGCCTTTTGCTGGCCTTTTGCTCAC
ATGGCTCGAC
Features (pLannotate 1.2.2; 9 found; start..end, strand, type, name):
     62..419     +  promoter       SV40 promoter: SV40 enhancer and early promoter
    489..621     +  intron         chimeric intron: chimera between introns from human β-globin and immunoglobulin heavy chain genes
    666..684     +  promoter       T7 promoter: promoter for bacteriophage T7 RNA polymerase
    694..1627    +  CDS            hRluc (fragment): Renilla luciferase human codon-optimized
   1678..5049    +  CDS            ZEB1: ZEB1_HUMAN - Also known as AREB6, TCF8. Experimental evidence at protein level: Swiss-Prot protein existence level 1. Acts as a transcriptional repressor. Inhibits interleukin-2 (IL-2) gene expression. Enhances or represses the promoter activity of the ATP1A1 gene depending on the quantity of cDNA and on the cell type. Represses E-cadherin promoter and induces an epithelial-mesenchymal transition (EMT) by recruiting SMARCA4/BRG1. Represses BCL6 transcription in the presence of the corepressor CTBP1. Positively regulates neuronal differentiation. Represses RCOR1 transcription activation during
   5068..5116    +  polyA_signal   poly(A) signal: synthetic polyadenylation signal
   5149..5253    +  promoter       AmpR promoter: bla
   5254..6114    +  CDS            AmpR: β-lactamase; bla; confers resistance to ampicillin, carbenicillin, and related antibiotics
   6285..6873    +  rep_origin     ori: high-copy-number ColE1/pMB1/pBR322/pUC origin of replication
