[The description below was written by a language model from this plasmid's Addgene catalogue record and pLannotate feature annotations shown in this document.]
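Description:
pLuc-CDS-m640-1+2 is a mammalian luciferase reporter plasmid built on Promega's psiCHECK-1 backbone. It is used to test whether a small RNA acts on the coding sequence of human ZEB1. It is propagated in E. coli as a high-copy plasmid through a ColE1/pUC-type origin and selected with ampicillin via the bla (AmpR) gene and its own promoter. The record lists no mammalian selection marker, which fits transient transfection assays.

The expression unit is driven by the SV40 enhancer/early promoter, followed by a chimeric β-globin/immunoglobulin intron that promotes efficient mRNA processing. A T7 promoter lies just upstream of the reporter and could support in vitro transcription. The humanised Renilla luciferase (hRluc) is annotated as a fragment because its stop codon was removed and a SalI site added by PCR. The ZEB1 coding sequence was cloned between SalI and NotI, so it sits downstream of the luciferase as a Renilla–ZEB1 fusion, and a synthetic poly(A) signal ends the transcript. ZEB1 is a transcriptional repressor of the E-cadherin promoter and is associated with epithelial–mesenchymal transition.

In this variant, silent mutations were introduced at two sites in the ZEB1 coding sequence (640a-1 and 640a-2) that are complementary to the seed region of the antisense strand of the small RNA dsEcad640. The encoded protein is unchanged but seed pairing is disrupted. Going by the associated publication title, which describes E-cadherin activation through small RNA-mediated silencing of ZEB1, the plasmid most likely serves as a double-mutant control. Loss of dsEcad640-dependent knockdown of Renilla activity would show that these sites mediate the seed-dependent silencing of ZEB1.
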