Addgene plasmid #42106: pLuc-CDS-m640-1+2
Depositing lab: Kumiko Ui-Tei. Depositing organization: The University of Tokyo. Publication: E-cadherin is transcriptionally activated via suppression of ZEB1 transcriptional repressor by small RNA-mediated gene silencing. Mazda M, Nishi K, Naito Y, Ui-Tei K. PLoS One. 2011;6(12):e28688. doi: 10.1371/journal.pone.0028688. Epub 2011 Dec 21. PubMed 22205962.
Backbone
  Vector backbone: psiCHECK-1
  Backbone manufacturer: Promega
  Backbone size w/o insert (bp): 3565
  Total vector size (bp): 6940
  Modifications to backbone: The stop codon of Renilla luciferase was removed, and a SalI restriction site was added by PCR.
  Vector type: Mammalian Expression, Luciferase
Growth in bacteria
  Bacterial resistance: Ampicillin, 100 μg/mL
  Growth temperature: 37°C
  Growth strain: DH5alpha
  Copy number: High Copy
Gene/Insert
  Gene/Insert name: ZEB1
  Species: H. sapiens (human)
  Mutation: Silent mutations were introduced in two seed-complementary sites of dsEcad640 antisense strand (640a-1 and 640a-2).
  GenBank ID: NM_030751.4
  Entrez Gene: ZEB1 (a.k.a. AREB6, BZP, DELTAEF1, FECD6, NIL2A, PPCD3, TCF8, ZFHEP, ZFHX1A)
  Promoter: SV40
  Tag / fusion protein: Renilla luciferase (N terminal on backbone)
  Cloning method: Restriction Enzyme; 5′ cloning site SalI (not destroyed); 3′ cloning site NotI (not destroyed)
  Sequencing primers: 5′ CGCAACTACAACGCCTACCT
Terms and licenses: Academic/Nonprofit Terms; Industry Terms: Not Available to Industry
How to cite: pLuc-CDS-m640-1+2 was a gift from Kumiko Ui-Tei (Addgene plasmid # 42106 ; http://n2t.net/addgene:42106 ; RRID:Addgene_42106)
