>Addgene plasmid #42106 | pLuc-CDS-m640-1+2 | addgene partial sequence | sequence record 59715 | RenLuc3F 5'-GTACATCAAGAGCTTCGTGG-3'
GCGATCGCTCGAGCCCGGGAATTCGGTCGACATGAAGCAGCCGATCATGGCGGATGGCCCCAGGTGTAAG
CGCAGAAAGCAGGCGAACCCGCGGCGCAATAACGTTACAAATTATAATACTGTGGTAGAAACAAATTCAG
ATTCAGATGATGAAGACAAACTGCATATTGTGGAAGAAGAAAGTGTTACAGATGCAGCTGACTGTGAAGG
TGTACCAGAGGATGACCTGCCAACAGACCAGACAGTGTTACCAGGGAGGAGCAGTGAAAGAGAAGGGAAT
GCTAAGAACTGCTGGGAGGATGACAGAAAGGAAGGGCAAGAAATCCTGGGGCCTGAAGCTCAGGCAGATG
AAGCAGGATGTACAGTAAAAGATGATGAATGCGAGTCAGATGCAGAAAATGAGCAAAACCATGATCCTAA
TGTTGAAGAGTTTCTACAACAACAAGACACTGCTGTCATTTTTCCTGAGGCACCTGAAGAGGACCAGAGG
CAGGGCACACCAGAAGCCAGTGGTCATGATGAAAATGGAACACCAGATGCATTTTCACAATTACTCACCT
GTCCATATTGTGATAGAGGCTATAAACGCTTTACCTCTCTGAAAGAACACATTAAATATCGTCATGAAAA
GAATGAAGATAACTTTAGTTGCTCCCTGTGCAGTTACACCTTTGCATACAGAACCCAACTTGAACGTCAC
ATGACATCACATAAATCAGGAAGAGATCAAAGACATGTGACGCAGTCTGGGTGTAATCGTAAATTCAAAT
GCACTGAGTGTGGAAAAGCTTTCAAATACAAACATCACCTT
