>Addgene plasmid #42106 | pLuc-CDS-m640-1+2 | addgene partial sequence | sequence record 60147 | hZEB1-F1 5'-agacatgtgacgcagtctgg-3'
TGAGTGTGGAAAAGCTTTCAAATACAAACATCACCTTAAAGAACATCTGAGAATTCACAGTGGAGAGAAG
CCATATGAATGCCCAAACTGCAAGAAACGCTTTTCCCATTCTGGCTCCTATAGCTCACACATAAGCAGTA
AGAAATGTATCAGCTTGATACCTGTGAATGGGCGACCAAGAACAGGACTCAAGACATCTCAGTGTTCTTC
ACCGTCTCTTTCAGCATCACCAGGCAGTCCCACACGACCACAGATACGGCAAAAGATAGAGAATAAACCC
CTTCAAGAACAACTTTCTGTTAACCAAATTAAAACTGAACCTGTGGATTATGAATTCAAACCCATAGTGG
TTGCTTCAGGAATCAACTGTTCAACCCCTTTACAAAATGGGGTTTTCACTGGTGGTGGCCCATTACAGGC
AACCAGTTCTCCTCAGGGCATGGTGCAAGCTGTTGTTCTGCCAACAGTTGGTTTGGTGTCTCCCATAAGT
ATCAATTTAAGTGATATTCAGAATGTACTTAAAGTGGCGGTAGATGGTAATGTAATAAGGCAAGTGTTGG
AGAATAATCAAGCCAATCTTGCATCCAAAGAACAAGAAACAATCAATGCTTCACCCATACAACAAGGTGG
CCATTCTGTTATTTCAGCCATCAGTCTTCCTTTGGTTGATCAAGATGGAACAACCAAAATTATCATCAAC
TACAGTCTTGAGCAGCCTAGCCAACTTCAAGTTGTTCCTCAAAATTTAAAAAAAGAAAATCCAGTCGCTA
CAAACAGTTGTAAAAGTGAAAAGTTACCAGAAGATCTTACTGTTAAGTCTGAGAAGGACAAAAGCTTTGA
AGGGGGGGTTAACGACTCAACATGTCTTCTG
