>Addgene plasmid #42106 | pLuc-CDS-m640-1+2 | addgene partial sequence | sequence record 60149 | hZEB1-R1 5'-agcgctcttaagcatggaac-3'
GATTGTGGGTAACTGGGCAGTGACTGTAGGTATAGCGATATTTATGGGGTTGGCACTTGGTGGGATTACA
TTTACAACTGGTTCTGAGTCTGTAACACAACTGTCCTTTTGTGGCTCCTTTTTTGCGCAAGACAAGTTCA
AGGGTTCTTCCTGGACAGAATAAACACTGTTCTGGTAAACACTAGTGATAGTTGACCTTTCTAATAATTC
TCCCTGTTGCTTTGGTAGTGAAAGATCAAGAGGTTCTACTTGTGGCTCTTCTTGTGCACCCTCAGCTGTG
TACAAGTAACCCTGTGTATTTCTGGATGAGGAAAGGTTTAGAGGTGATGGGGATGGTGTACTACTTCTGG
AACCATTGGTGGTTGATCCCACTGGTAAAACTGGGGAGTTAGTCATCTTCAAAGGACTTTGTAGATTTAC
TGTGCTGTCCTGGGGTTCATTTGCATTTGCAGATTGAGGCTGATCATTGTTCTTGGCAGGGATATTTACT
TTGCCTGGTTCAGGAGAAGATGGTTCAGAAGACTGCACTGAAATCTGTCCAGCTTGCATCTTTTCAAACC
ACTTTTTTACTACATCCAGTGGTAGGTTTACTGAATCAGCAATTTTTGAGAGCTCTTCTGCACTTGGTTG
TGCATTCAAAGCATAATATGCTTTTAGGAGAGACAAGAGGTTCTTTAAAGGTGGCTGACTAGGAGACAAA
TTGCCATCTCCAGTAGCTGATGAAACAGAGGACTCAGGCTTCTCAGCTTCTGCTGCAGGGAGTGGAGGAG
GCTGAGTAGGCTGCTTTAGGTCATAGTGCTTTAATTCTGGAAGTGCATTAATATCTCCTGGACAATCATC
ACACAGAAGAC
